>Addgene plasmid #90357 | pLminP_Luc2P_RE16 | addgene full sequence | sequence record 359725 | Addgene NGS Result
AATGTAGTCTTATGCAATACTCTTGTAGTCTTGCAACATGGTAACGATGAGTTAGCAACATGCCTTACAA
GGAGAGAAAAAGCACCGTGCATGCCGATTGGTGGAAGTAAGGTGGTACGATCGTGCCTTATTAGGAAGGC
AACAGACGGGTCTGACATGGATTGGACGAACCACTGAATTGCCGCATTGCAGAGATATTGTATTTAAGTG
CCTAGCTCGATACATAAACGGGTCTCTCTGGTTAGACCAGATCTGAGCCTGGGAGCTCTCTGGCTAACTA
GGGAACCCACTGCTTAAGCCTCAATAAAGCTTGCCTTGAGTGCTTCAAGTAGTGTGTGCCCGTCTGTTGT
GTGACTCTGGTAACTAGAGATCCCTCAGACCCTTTTAGTCAGTGTGGAAAATCTCTAGCAGTGGCGCCCG
AACAGGGACTTGAAAGCGAAAGGGAAACCAGAGGAGCTCTCTCGACGCAGGACTCGGCTTGCTGAAGCGC
GCACGGCAAGAGGCGAGGGGCGGCGACTGGTGAGTACGCCAAAAATTTTGACTAGCGGAGGCTAGAAGGA
GAGAGATGGGTGCGAGAGCGTCAGTATTAAGCGGGGGAGAATTAGATCGCGATGGGAAAAAATTCGGTTA
AGGCCAGGGGGAAAGAAAAAATATAAATTAAAACATATAGTATGGGCAAGCAGGGAGCTAGAACGATTCG
CAGTTAATCCTGGCCTGTTAGAAACATCAGAAGGCTGTAGACAAATACTGGGACAGCTACAACCATCCCT
TCAGACAGGATCAGAAGAACTTAGATCATTATATAATACAGTAGCAACCCTCTATTGTGTGCATCAAAGG
ATAGAGATAAAAGACACCAAGGAAGCTTTAGACAAGATAGAGGAAGAGCAAAACAAAAGTAAGACCACCG
CACAGCAAGCGGCCGCTGATCTTCAGACCTGGAGGAGGAGATATGAGGGACAATTGGAGAAGTGAATTAT
ATAAATATAAAGTAGTAAAAATTGAACCATTAGGAGTAGCACCCACCAAGGCAAAGAGAAGAGTGGTGCA
GAGAGAAAAAAGAGCAGTGGGAATAGGAGCTTTGTTCCTTGGGTTCTTGGGAGCAGCAGGAAGCACTATG
GGCGCAGCGTCAATGACGCTGACGGTACAGGCCAGACAATTATTGTCTGGTATAGTGCAGCAGCAGAACA
ATTTGCTGAGGGCTATTGAGGCGCAACAGCATCTGTTGCAACTCACAGTCTGGGGCATCAAGCAGCTCCA
GGCAAGAATCCTGGCTGTGGAAAGATACCTAAAGGATCAACAGCTCCTGGGGATTTGGGGTTGCTCTGGA
AAACTCATTTGCACCACTGCTGTGCCTTGGAATGCTAGTTGGAGTAATAAATCTCTGGAACAGATTTGGA
ATCACACGACCTGGATGGAGTGGGACAGAGAAATTAACAATTACACAAGCTTAATACACTCCTTAATTGA
AGAATCGCAAAACCAGCAAGAAAAGAATGAACAAGAATTATTGGAATTAGATAAATGGGCAAGTTTGTGG
AATTGGTTTAACATAACAAATTGGCTGTGGTATATAAAATTATTCATAATGATAGTAGGAGGCTTGGTAG
GTTTAAGAATAGTTTTTGCTGTACTTTCTATAGTGAATAGAGTTAGGCAGGGATATTCACCATTATCGTT
TCAGACCCACCTCCCAACCCCGAGGGGACCCGACAGGCCCGAAGGAATAGAAGAAGAAGGTGGAGAGAGA
GACAGAGACAGATCCATTCGATTAGTGAACGGATCTCGACGGTATCGGTTAACTTTTAAAAGAAAAGGGG
GGATTGGGGGGTACAGTGCAGGGGAAAGAATAGTAGACATAATAGCAACAGACATACAAACTAAAGAATT
ACAAAAACAAATTACAAAAATTCAAAATTTTATCGATCGCACCAGCGTGTGGATCACACCAGACATTGAC
GTAAGCTGCCAGATCCCATTCCCGTCATACTCTGACGTCTTTCAGACACCCCATTGACGTCAATGGGAGA
ACGATCCGAGAACAGATCTGGCCTCGGCGGCCAAGCTTAGACACTAGAGGGTATATAATGGAAGCTCGAC
TTCCAGCTTGGCAATCCGGTACTGTTGGTAAAGCCACCATGGAAGATGCCAAAAACATTAAGAAGGGCCC
AGCGCCATTCTACCCACTCGAAGACGGGACCGCCGGCGAGCAGCTGCACAAAGCCATGAAGCGCTACGCC
CTGGTGCCCGGCACCATCGCCTTTACCGACGCACATATCGAGGTGGACATTACCTACGCCGAGTACTTCG
AGATGAGCGTTCGGCTGGCAGAAGCTATGAAGCGCTATGGGCTGAATACAAACCATCGGATCGTGGTGTG
CAGCGAGAATAGCTTGCAGTTCTTCATGCCCGTGTTGGGTGCCCTGTTCATCGGTGTGGCTGTGGCCCCA
GCTAACGACATCTACAACGAGCGCGAGCTGCTGAACAGCATGGGCATCAGCCAGCCCACCGTCGTATTCG
TGAGCAAGAAAGGGCTGCAAAAGATCCTCAACGTGCAAAAGAAGCTACCGATCATACAAAAGATCATCAT
CATGGATAGCAAGACCGACTACCAGGGCTTCCAAAGCATGTACACCTTCGTGACTTCCCATTTGCCACCC
GGCTTCAACGAGTACGACTTCGTGCCCGAGAGCTTCGACCGGGACAAAACCATCGCCCTGATCATGAACA
GTAGTGGCAGTACCGGATTGCCCAAGGGCGTAGCCCTACCGCACCGCACCGCTTGTGTCCGATTCAGTCA
TGCCCGCGACCCCATCTTCGGCAACCAGATCATCCCCGACACCGCTATCCTCAGCGTGGTGCCATTTCAC
CACGGCTTCGGCATGTTCACCACGCTGGGCTACTTGATCTGCGGCTTTCGGGTCGTGCTCATGTACCGCT
TCGAGGAGGAGCTATTCTTGCGCAGCTTGCAAGACTATAAGATTCAATCTGCCCTGCTGGTGCCCACACT
ATTTAGCTTCTTCGCTAAGAGCACTCTCATCGACAAGTACGACCTAAGCAACTTGCACGAGATCGCCAGC
GGCGGGGCGCCGCTCAGCAAGGAGGTAGGTGAGGCCGTGGCCAAACGCTTCCACCTACCAGGCATCCGCC
AGGGCTACGGCCTGACAGAAACAACCAGCGCCATTCTGATCACCCCCGAAGGGGACGACAAGCCTGGCGC
AGTAGGCAAGGTGGTGCCCTTCTTCGAGGCTAAGGTGGTGGACTTGGACACCGGTAAGACACTGGGTGTG
AACCAGCGCGGCGAGCTGTGCGTCCGTGGCCCCATGATCATGAGCGGCTACGTTAACAACCCCGAGGCTA
CAAACGCTCTCATCGACAAGGACGGCTGGCTGCACAGCGGCGACATCGCCTACTGGGACGAGGACGAGCA
CTTCTTCATCGTGGACCGGCTGAAGAGCCTGATCAAATACAAGGGCTACCAGGTAGCCCCAGCCGAACTG
GAGAGCATCCTGCTGCAACACCCCAACATCTTCGACGCCGGGGTCGCCGGCCTGCCCGACGACGATGCCG
GCGAGCTGCCCGCCGCAGTCGTCGTGCTGGAACACGGTAAAACCATGACCGAGAAGGAGATCGTGGACTA
TGTGGCCAGCCAGGTTACAACCGCCAAGAAGCTGCGCGGTGGTGTTGTGTTCGTGGACGAGGTGCCTAAA
GGACTGACCGGCAAGTTGGACGCCCGCAAGATCCGCGAGATTCTCATTAAGGCCAAGAAGGGCGGCAAGA
TCGCCGTGAATTCTCACGGCTTCCCTCCCGAGGTGGAGGAGCAGGCCGCCGGCACCCTGCCCATGAGCTG
CGCCCAGGAGAGCGGCATGGATAGACACCCTGCTGCTTGCGCCAGCGCCAGGATCAACGTCTAAGGCCGC
GACTCTAGAACGCGTCACTGCGGCTTACGGGGTGTATAAGGCGACTACAGACATCAGCGCGTACCGGTTA
GTAATGATCGACAATCAACCTCTGGATTACAAAATTTGTGAAAGATTGACTGGTATTCTTAACTATGTTG
CTCCTTTTACGCTATGTGGATACGCTGCTTTAATGCCTTTGTATCATGCTATTGCTTCCCGTATGGCTTT
CATTTTCTCCTCCTTGTATAAATCCTGGTTGCTGTCTCTTTATGAGGAGTTGTGGCCCGTTGTCAGGCAA
CGTGGCGTGGTGTGCACTGTGTTTGCTGACGCAACCCCCACTGGTTGGGGCATTGCCACCACCTGTCAGC
TCCTTTCCGGGACTTTCGCTTTCCCCCTCCCTATTGCCACGGCGGAACTCATCGCCGCCTGCCTTGCCCG
CTGCTGGACAGGGGCTCGGCTGTTGGGCACTGACAATTCCGTGGTGTTGTCGGGGAAGCTGACGTCCTTT
CCATGGCTGCTCGCCTGTGTTGCCACCTGGATTCTGCGCGGGACGTCCTTCTGCTACGTCCCTTCGGCCC
TCAATCCAGCGGACCTTCCTTCCCGCGGCCTGCTGCCGGCTCTGCGGCCTCTTCCGCGTCTTCGCCTTCG
CCCTCAGACGAGTCGGATCTCCCTTTGGGCCGCCTCCCCGCCTGGCGATGGTACCGGTGTGGAAAGTCCC
CAGGCTCCCCAGCAGGCAGAAGTATGCAAAGCATGCATCTCAATTAGTCAGCAACCAGGTGTGGAAAGTC
CCCAGGCTCCCCAGCAGGCAGAAGTATGCAAAGCATGCATCTCAATTAGTCAGCAACCATAGTCCCGCCC
CTAACTCCGCCCATCCCGCCCCTAACTCCGCCCAGTTCCGCCCATTCTCCGCCCCATGGCTGACTAATTT
TTTTTATTTATGCAGAGGCCGAGGCCGCCTCTGCCTCTGAGCTATTCCAGAAGTAGTGAGGAGGCTTTTT
TGGAGGCCTAGGCTTTTGCAAAAAGCTCCCGGGAGCTTGTATATCCATTTTCGGATCTGATCAGCACCTA
GCATGGTGAGCAAGGGCGAGGAGCTGTTCACCGGGGTGGTGCCCATCCTGGTCGAGCTGGACGGCGACGT
AAACGGCCACAAGTTCAGCGTGTCCGGCGAGGGCGAGGGCGATGCCACCTACGGCAAGCTGACCCTGAAG
TTCATCTGCACCACCGGCAAGCTGCCCGTGCCCTGGCCCACCCTCGTGACCACCTTCACCTACGGCGTGC
AGTGCTTCGCCCGCTACCCCGACCACATGAAGCAGCACGACTTCTTCAAGTCCGCCATGCCCGAAGGCTA
CGTCCAGGAGCGCACCATCTTCTTCAAGGACGACGGCAACTACAAGACCCGCGCCGAGGTGAAGTTCGAG
GGCGACACCCTGGTGAACCGCATCGAGCTGAAGGGCATCGACTTCAAGGAGGACGGCAACATCCTGGGGC
ACAAGCTGGAGTACAACTACAACAGCCACAAGGTCTATATCACCGCCGACAAGCAGAAGAACGGCATCAA
GGTGAACTTCAAGACCCGCCACAACATCGAGGACGGCAGCGTGCAGCTCGCCGACCACTACCAGCAGAAC
ACCCCCATCGGCGACGGCCCCGTGCTGCTGCCCGACAACCACTACCTGAGCACCCAGTCCGCCCTGAGCA
AAGACCCCAACGAGAAGCGCGATCACATGGTCCTGCTGGAGTTCGTGACCGCCGCCGGGATCACTCTCGG
CATGGACGAGCTGTACAAGTAAGGTACCTTTAAGACCAATGACTTACAAGGCAGCTGTAGATCTTAGCCA
CTTTTTAAAAGAAAAGGGGGGACTGGAAGGGCTAATTCACTCCCAACGAAGACAAGATCTGCTTTTTGCT
TGTACTGGGTCTCTCTGGTTAGACCAGATCTGAGCCTGGGAGCTCTCTGGCTAACTAGGGAACCCACTGC
TTAAGCCTCAATAAAGCTTGCCTTGAGTGCTTCAAGTAGTGTGTGCCCGTCTGTTGTGTGACTCTGGTAA
CTAGAGATCCCTCAGACCCTTTTAGTCAGTGTGGAAAATCTCTAGCAGTAGTAGTTCATGTCATCTTATT
ATTCAGTATTTATAACTTGCAAAGAAATGAATATCAGAGAGTGAGAGGAACTTGTTTATTGCAGCTTATA
ATGGTTACAAATAAAGCAATAGCATCACAAATTTCACAAATAAAGCATTTTTTTCACTGCATTCTAGTTG
TGGTTTGTCCAAACTCATCAATGTATCTTATCATGTCTGGCTCTAGCTATCCCGCCCCTAACTCCGCCCA
TCCCGCCCCTAACTCCGCCCAGTTCCGCCCATTCTCCGCCCCATGGCTGACTAATTTTTTTTATTTATGC
AGAGGCCGAGGCCGCCTCGGCCTCTGAGCTATTCCAGAAGTAGTGAGGAGGCTTTTTTGGAGGCCTAGGG
ACGTACCCAATTCGCCCTATAGTGAGTCGTATTACGCGCGCTCACTGGCCGTCGTTTTACAACGTCGTGA
CTGGGAAAACCCTGGCGTTACCCAACTTAATCGCCTTGCAGCACATCCCCCTTTCGCCAGCTGGCGTAAT
AGCGAAGAGGCCCGCACCGATCGCCCTTCCCAACAGTTGCGCAGCCTGAATGGCGAATGGG
[124 nt withheld, positions 6572-6695]
C
[91 nt withheld, positions 6697-6787]
A
[49 nt withheld, positions 6789-6837]
CCTTTGACGTTGGAGTCCACGTTCTTT
[37 nt withheld, positions 6865-6901]
ACCCTATCTCGGTCTATTCTTTTGATTTATAAGGGATTTTGCCGATTTCGGCCTATTGGTTAAAAAATGA
GCTGATTTAACAAAAATTTAACGCGAATTTTAACAAAATATTAACGCTTACAATTTAGGTGGCACTTTTC
GGGGAAATGTGCGCGGAACCCCTATTTGTTTATTTTTCTAAATACATTCAAATATGTATCCGCTCATGAG
ACAATAACCCTGATAAATGCTTCAATAATATTGAAAAAGGAAGAGTATGAGTATTCAACATTTCCGTGTC
GCCCTTATTCCCTTTTTTGCGGCATTTTGCCTTCCTGTTTTTGCTCACCCAGAAACGCTGGTGAAAGTAA
AAGATGCTGAAGATCAGTTGGGTGCACGAGTGGGTTACATCGAACTGGATCTCAACAGCGGTAAGATCCT
TGAGAGTTTTCGCCCCGAAGAACGTTTTCCAATGATGAGCACTTTTAAAGTTCTGCTATGTGGCGCGGTA
TTATCCCGTATTGACGCCGGGCAAGAGCAACTCGGTCGCCGCATACACTATTCTCAGAATGACTTGGTTG
AGTACTCACCAGTCACAGAAAAGCATCTTACGGATGGCATGACAGTAAGAGAATTATGCAGTGCTGCCAT
AACCATGAGTGATAACACTGCGGCCAACTTACTTCTGACAACGATCGGAGGACCGAAGGAGCTAACCGCT
TTTTTGCACAACATGGGGGATCATGTAACTCGCCTTGATCGTTGGGAACCGGAGCTGAATGAAGCCATAC
CAAACGACGAGCGTGACACCACGATGCCTGTAGCAATGGCAACAACGTTGCGCAAACTATTAACTGGCGA
ACTACTTACTCTAGCTTCCCGGCAACAATTAATAGACTGGATGGAGGCGGATAAAGTTGCAGGACCACTT
CTGCGCTCGGCCCTTCCGGCTGGCTGGTTTATTGCTGATAAATCTGGAGCCGGTGAGCGTGGGTCTCGCG
GTATCATTGCAGCACTGGGGCCAGATGGTAAGCCCTCCCGTATCGTAGTTATCTACACGACGGGGAGTCA
GGCAACTATGGATGAACGAAATAGACAGATCGCTGAGATAGGTGCCTCACTGATTAAGCATTGGTAACTG
TCAGACCAAGTTTACTCATATATACTTTAGATTGATTTAAAACTTCATTTTTAATTTAAAAGGATCTAGG
TGAAGATCCTTTTTGATAATCTCATGACCAAAATCCCTTAACGTGAGTTTTCGTTCCACTGAGCGTCAGA
CCCCGTAGAAAAGATCAAAGGATCTTCTTGAGATCCTTTTTTTCTGCGCGTAATCTGCTGCTTGCAAACA
AAAAAACCACCGCTACCAGCGGTGGTTTGTTTGCCGGATCAAGAGCTACCAACTCTTTTTCCGAAGGTAA
CTGGCTTCAGCAGAGCGCAGATACCAAATACTGTTCTTCTAGTGTAGCCGTAGTTAGGCCACCACTTCAA
GAACTCTGTAGCACCGCCTACATACCTCGCTCTGCTAATCCTGTTACCAGTGGCTGCTGCCAGTGGCGAT
AAGTCGTGTCTTACCGGGTTGGACTCAAGACGATAGTTACCGGATAAGGCGCAGCGGTCGGGCTGAACGG
GGGGTTCGTGCACACAGCCCAGCTTGGAGCGAACGACCTACACCGAACTGAGATACCTACAGCGTGAGCT
ATGAGAAAGCGCCACGCTTCCCGAAGGGAGAAAGGCGGACAGGTATCCGGTAAGCGGCAGGGTCGGAACA
GGAGAGCGCACGAGGGAGCTTCCAGGGGGAAACGCCTGGTATCTTTATAGTCCTGTCGGGTTTCGCCACC
TCTGACTTGAGCGTCGATTTTTGTGATGCTCGTCAGGGGGGCGGAGCCTATGGAAAAACGCCAGCAACGC
GGCCTTTTTACGGTTCCTGGCCTTTTGCTGGCCTTTTGCTCACATGTTCTTTCCTGCGTTATCCCCTGAT
TCTGTGGATAACCGTATTACCGCCTTTGAGTGAGCTGATACCGCTCGCCGCAGCCGAACGACCGAGCGCA
GCGAGTCAGTGAGCGAGGAAGCGGAAGAGCGCCCAATACGCAAACCGCCTCTCCCCGCGCGTTGGCCGAT
TCATTAATGCAGCTGGCACGACAGGTTTCCCGACTGGAAAGCGGGCAGTGAGCGCAACGCAATTAATGTG
AGTTAGCTCACTCATTAGGCACCCCAGGCTTTACACTTTATGCTTCCGGCTCGTATGTTGTGTGGAATTG
TGAGCGGATAACAATTTCACACAGGAAACAGCTATGACCATGATTACGCCAAGCGCGCAATTAACCCTCA
CTAAAGGGAACAAAAGCTGGAGCTGCAAGCTT
Features (pLannotate 1.2.2; 29 found; start..end, strand, type, name):
      3..229     +  promoter       RSV promoter: Rous sarcoma virus enhancer/promoter
    230..410     +  LTR            5' LTR (truncated): truncated 5' long terminal repeat (LTR) from HIV-1
    457..582     +  misc_feature   HIV-1 Ψ: packaging signal of human immunodeficiency virus type 1
    566..929     +  CDS            HIV-1 gag (fragment): gag protein from human immunodeficiency virus 1; gag
   1075..1308    +  misc_feature   RRE: The Rev response element (RRE) of HIV-1 allows for Rev-dependent mRNA export from the nucleus to the cytoplasm.
   1685..1785    +  CDS            Rev (fragment): human immunodeficiency virus 1 (HIV-1) Rev protein; rev; enhances nuclear export of unspliced and incompletely spliced viral mRNAs
   1804..1921    +  misc_feature   cPPT/CTS: central polypurine tract and central termination sequence of HIV-1
   2007..2029    +  promoter       CMV promoter (fragment): human cytomegalovirus (CMV) immediate early promoter
   2075..2106    +  promoter       minP: minimal TATA-box promoter with low basal activity
   2139..3788    +  CDS            luciferase: firefly luciferase synthetic luc2 version of the luciferase gene
   3792..3911    +  CDS            hPEST: PEST degradation sequence from mouse ornithine decarboxylase human codon-optimized
   4003..4591    +  misc_feature   WPRE: woodchuck hepatitis virus posttranscriptional regulatory element
   4606..4922    +  promoter       SV40 promoter: SV40 enhancer and early promoter
   4973..5692    +  CDS            EmGFP: Emerald GFP mammalian codon-optimized
   5691..5762    +  CDS            nef (fragment): NEF_HV1Z2 - Experimental evidence at protein level: Swiss-Prot protein existence level 1. Extracellular Nef protein targets CD4(+) T-lymphocytes for apoptosis by interacting with CXCR4 surface receptors. From Human immunodeficiency virus type 1 group M subtype D (isolate Z2/CDC-Z34) (HIV-1).
   5764..5997    +  LTR            3' LTR (ΔU3): self-inactivating 3' long terminal repeat (LTR) from HIV-1
   6069..6190    +  polyA_signal   SV40 poly(A) signal: SV40 polyadenylation signal
   6230..6365    +  rep_origin     SV40 ori: SV40 origin of replication
   6386..6404    -  promoter       T7 promoter: promoter for bacteriophage T7 RNA polymerase
   6412..6567    +  CDS            lacZα (fragment): LacZα fragment of β-galactosidase; lacZ fragment
   6572..7000    +  rep_origin     f1 ori (sequence partly withheld): f1 bacteriophage origin of replication; arrow indicates direction of (+) strand synthesis
   7053..7157    +  promoter       AmpR promoter: bla
   7158..8018    +  CDS            AmpR: β-lactamase; bla; confers resistance to ampicillin, carbenicillin, and related antibiotics
   8189..8777    +  rep_origin     ori: high-copy-number ColE1/pMB1/pBR322/pUC origin of replication
   8960..9052    +  CDS            lacI (fragment): lac repressor; lacI; The lac repressor binds to the lac operator to inhibit transcription in E. coli. This inhibition can be relieved by adding lactose or isopropyl-β-D-thiogalactopyranoside (IPTG).
   9065..9086    +  protein_bind   CAP binding site: CAP binding activates transcription in the presence of cAMP. E. coli catabolite activator protein
   9101..9131    +  promoter       lac promoter: promoter for the E. coli lac operon
   9139..9155    +  protein_bind   lac operator: The lac repressor binds to the lac operator to inhibit transcription in E. coli. This inhibition can be relieved by adding lactose or isopropyl-β-D-thiogalactopyranoside (IPTG). lac repressor encoded by lacI
   9200..9218    +  promoter       T3 promoter: promoter for bacteriophage T3 RNA polymerase
