[The description below was written by a language model from this plasmid's Addgene catalogue record and pLannotate feature annotations shown in this document.]
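Description:
pLminP_Luc2P_RE16 is a lentiviral transcriptional reporter for CREB/cyclic AMP pathway activity, built on the pLenti7.3 backbone with part of the reporter derived from the pGL4.29 vector. It is propagated in E. coli through a high-copy ColE1/pUC-type origin with ampicillin resistance (AmpR); an f1 origin and remnants of a lac/lacZα cloning region flanked by T3 and T7 promoters are also present in the bacterial portion. The viral backbone has a third-generation layout: an RSV promoter drives a truncated HIV-1 5' LTR, followed by the Ψ packaging signal with a gag fragment, the Rev response element for Rev-dependent export of the genomic RNA, the cPPT/CTS, and a self-inactivating ΔU3 3' LTR followed by an SV40 polyadenylation signal.

The payload sits between the cPPT and the 3' LTR. The catalogue lists the promoter as CREB-responsive. The feature table does not annotate the response element itself, but it shows a low-basal-activity minimal TATA-box promoter (minP) just upstream of the synthetic luc2 firefly luciferase coding sequence. The response element presumably lies in the unannotated stretch ahead of minP, where only a very short CMV promoter match is called. Luciferase is fused to the hPEST degradation sequence (Luc2P), which shortens the protein's half-life so that signal tracks changes in transcription more closely. A WPRE follows to enhance transcript expression. A separate SV40 promoter drives Emerald GFP, which serves as the marker for identifying or sorting transduced cells in place of a drug selection. The construct is suited to stable delivery of a cAMP/CREB luciferase reporter into mammalian cells. The sequenced record is slightly shorter (9,243 nt) than the catalogue's stated total size of 9,293 bp.
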