Addgene plasmid #90357: pLminP_Luc2P_RE16
Purpose: CREB - Cyclic AMP gene reporter
Depositing lab: Ramnik Xavier. Depositing organization: Broad Institute. Publication: Simultaneous Pathway Activity Inference and Gene Expression Analysis Using RNA Sequencing. O'Connell DJ, Kolde R, Sooknah M, Graham DB, Sundberg TB, Latorre IJ, Mikkelsen TS, Xavier RJ. Cell Syst. 2016 May 25;2(5):323-34. doi: 10.1016/j.cels.2016.04.011. Epub 2016 May 19. PubMed 27211859.
Backbone
  Vector backbone: pLenti7.3
  Backbone manufacturer: Thermo Fisher
  Backbone size w/o insert (bp): 7251
  Total vector size (bp): 9293
  Vector type: Lentiviral
  Selectable markers: eGFP
Growth in bacteria
  Bacterial resistance: Ampicillin, 100 μg/mL
  Growth temperature: 37°C
  Growth strain: NEB Stable
  Copy number: High Copy
Gene/Insert
  Gene/Insert name: Firefly luciferase (alt name: Luc2P)
  Species: P. pyralis
  Insert size (bp): 1776
  Promoter: CREB
  Cloning method: Gibson Cloning
  Sequencing primers: 5′ GGTACAGTGCAGGGGAAAGA
Resource information
  A portion of this plasmid was derived from a plasmid made by: pGL4.29 reporter vector (Promega)
Terms and licenses: Academic/Nonprofit Terms; Industry Terms: Not Available to Industry
How to cite: pLminP_Luc2P_RE16 was a gift from Ramnik Xavier (Addgene plasmid # 90357 ; http://n2t.net/addgene:90357 ; RRID:Addgene_90357)
